Addgene plasmid #232239: pCAGGS puro GFP-REX1-IRES-mCherry
Purpose: Mammalian expression of REX1-GFP-IRES-mCherry
Depositing lab: Francisco Bustos. Depositing organization: Sanford Research. Publication: RLIM-specific activity reporters define variant pathogenicity in Tonne-Kalscheuer syndrome. Bandi V, Rennie M, Koch I, Gill P, Pacheco OD, Berg AD, Cui H, Ward DI, Bustos F. HGG Adv. 2024 Oct 31;6(1):100378. doi: 10.1016/j.xhgg.2024.100378. PubMed 39482882.
Backbone
  Vector backbone: pCAGGS puro
  Vector type: Mammalian Expression
Growth in bacteria
  Bacterial resistance: Ampicillin, 100 μg/mL
  Growth temperature: 37°C
  Growth strain: DH5alpha
  Growth instructions: The depositing lab recommends Stellar competent cells for propagation.
  Copy number: High Copy
Gene/Insert
  Gene/Insert name: REX1-GFP-IRES-mCherry (alt name: ZFP42)
  Species: M. musculus (mouse)
  Insert size (bp): 864
  Entrez Gene: Zfp42 (a.k.a. Rex, Rex-, Rex-1, Rex1, Zfp-4, Zfp-42)
  Tag / fusion protein: AcGFP1 (N terminal on insert)
  Cloning method: Restriction Enzyme; 5′ cloning site Unknown (unknown if destroyed)
Terms and licenses: Academic/Nonprofit Terms; Industry Terms: Not Available to Industry
How to cite: pCAGGS puro GFP-REX1-IRES-mCherry was a gift from Francisco Bustos (Addgene plasmid # 232239 ; http://n2t.net/addgene:232239 ; RRID:Addgene_232239)
