[The description below was written by a language model from this plasmid's Addgene catalogue record and pLannotate feature annotations shown in this document.]
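Description:
pCAGGS puro GFP-REX1-IRES-mCherry is a mammalian expression plasmid of about 9.4 kb built on the pCAGGS puro backbone. In E. coli it is maintained as a high-copy plasmid through a ColE1/pUC-type origin and selected with ampicillin via the β-lactamase gene. An f1 phage origin is also present, along with small remnants of lac operon sequences (lacI, lacZα and lacY fragments, lac promoter/operator) and a T7 promoter, which appear to be cloning carry-over rather than functional parts of the design.

The payload is driven by the CAG arrangement: the CMV immediate-early enhancer, the chicken β-actin promoter and a chimeric β-actin/β-globin intron, which together give strong constitutive expression in many mammalian cell types. This promoter transcribes a bicistronic message. The first open reading frame encodes mouse REX1 (Zfp42, 864 bp) carrying AcGFP1 at its N terminus; although the catalogue purpose line writes "REX1-GFP", the tag field and the feature order both place the fluorescent protein upstream of REX1. An EMCV IRES then allows cap-independent translation of mCherry from the same transcript, which ends at an SV40 polyadenylation signal. A separate cassette, consisting of the mouse PGK promoter, the puromycin N-acetyltransferase gene and a bGH poly(A) fragment, permits puromycin selection of transfected cells.

Because green and red signals arise from one mRNA, mCherry can serve as an internal reference for expression level, so the GFP-to-mCherry ratio would reflect the abundance of the REX1 fusion protein. The associated publication title concerns RLIM-specific activity reporters for assessing variant pathogenicity in Tonne-Kalscheuer syndrome, which fits this ratiometric design, though the record does not spell out the assay itself.
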