Features (pLannotate 1.2.2; 23 found; start..end, strand, type, name):
    730..822     +  CDS            lacI (fragment): lac repressor; lacI; The lac repressor binds to the lac operator to inhibit transcription in E. coli. This inhibition can be relieved by adding lactose or isopropyl-β-D-thiogalactopyranoside (IPTG).
    835..856     +  protein_bind   CAP binding site: CAP binding activates transcription in the presence of cAMP. E. coli catabolite activator protein
    871..901     +  promoter       lac promoter: promoter for the E. coli lac operon
    909..925     +  protein_bind   lac operator: The lac repressor binds to the lac operator to inhibit transcription in E. coli. This inhibition can be relieved by adding lactose or isopropyl-β-D-thiogalactopyranoside (IPTG). lac repressor encoded by lacI
    979..997     +  promoter       T7 promoter: promoter for bacteriophage T7 RNA polymerase
   1007..1386    +  enhancer       CMV enhancer: human cytomegalovirus immediate early enhancer
   1388..1663    +  promoter       chicken β-actin promoter: No description available
   1664..2680    +  intron         chimeric intron: chimera between introns from chicken β-actin and rabbit β-globin
   2743..3459    +  CDS            AcGFP1: AcGFP1 is a basic (constitutively fluorescent) green fluorescent protein, derived from Aequorea coerulescens.
   3475..4338    +  CDS            Zfp42: ZFP42_MOUSE - Also known as Rex-1, Rex1. Experimental evidence at protein level: Swiss-Prot protein existence level 1. Involved in the reprogramming of X-chromosome inactivation during the acquisition of pluripotency. Required for efficient elongation of TSIX, a non-coding RNA antisense to XIST. Binds DXPas34 enhancer within the TSIX promoter. Involved in ES cell self-renewal. From Mus musculus (Mouse).
   4352..4924    +  misc_feature   IRES: internal ribosome entry site (IRES) of the encephalomyocarditis virus (EMCV)
   4933..5640    +  CDS            mCherry: mCherry is a basic (constitutively fluorescent) red fluorescent protein published in 2004, derived from Discosoma sp.. It is reported to be a very rapidly-maturing monomer with low acid sensitivity.
   5792..6004    +  CDS            lacY (fragment): LACY_ECOLI - Experimental evidence at protein level: Swiss-Prot protein existence level 1. Responsible for transport of beta-galactosides into the cell, with the concomitant import of a proton (symport system). Can transport lactose, melibiose, lactulose or the analog methyl-1-thio-beta,D- galactopyranoside (TMG), but not sucrose or fructose (PubMed:1848449, PubMed:18177889, PubMed:22106930). The substrate specificity is directed toward the galactopyranosyl moiety of the substrate (PubMed:22106930). From Escherichia coli (strain K12).
   6004..6138    +  polyA_signal   SV40 poly(A) signal: SV40 polyadenylation signal
   6143..6642    +  promoter       PGK promoter: mouse phosphoglycerate kinase 1 promoter
   6658..7257    +  CDS            PuroR: puromycin N-acetyltransferase; pac from Streptomyces alboniger; confers resistance to puromycin
   7317..7528    +  polyA_signal   bGH poly(A) signal (fragment): bovine growth hormone polyadenylation signal
   7532..7553    +  promoter       SV40 promoter (fragment): SV40 enhancer and early promoter
   7592..7746    +  CDS            lacZα (fragment): LacZα fragment of β-galactosidase; lacZ fragment
   7777..8205    -  rep_origin     f1 ori (sequence partly withheld): f1 bacteriophage origin of replication; arrow indicates direction of (+) strand synthesis
   8232..8336    +  promoter       AmpR promoter: bla
   8337..9197    +  CDS            AmpR: β-lactamase; bla; confers resistance to ampicillin, carbenicillin, and related antibiotics
   9368..547     +  rep_origin     ori (across the origin): high-copy-number ColE1/pMB1/pBR322/pUC origin of replication
>Addgene plasmid #232239 | pCAGGS puro GFP-REX1-IRES-mCherry | addgene full sequence | sequence record 461400 | Addgene NGS Result
AAAAAAACCACCGCTACCAGCGGTGGTTTGTTTGCCGGATCAAGAGCTACCAACTCTTTTTCCGAAGGTA
ACTGGCTTCAGCAGAGCGCAGATACCAAATACTGTTCTTCTAGTGTAGCCGTAGTTAGGCCACCACTTCA
AGAACTCTGTAGCACCGCCTACATACCTCGCTCTGCTAATCCTGTTACCAGTGGCTGCTGCCAGTGGCGA
TAAGTCGTGTCTTACCGGGTTGGACTCAAGACGATAGTTACCGGATAAGGCGCAGCGGTCGGGCTGAACG
GGGGGTTCGTGCACACAGCCCAGCTTGGAGCGAACGACCTACACCGAACTGAGATACCTACAGCGTGAGC
TATGAGAAAGCGCCACGCTTCCCGAAGGGAGAAAGGCGGACAGGTATCCGGTAAGCGGCAGGGTCGGAAC
AGGAGAGCGCACGAGGGAGCTTCCAGGGGGAAACGCCTGGTATCTTTATAGTCCTGTCGGGTTTCGCCAC
CTCTGACTTGAGCGTCGATTTTTGTGATGCTCGTCAGGGGGGCGGAGCCTATGGAAAAACGCCAGCAACG
CGGCCTTTTTACGGTTCCTGGCCTTTTGCTGGCCTTTTGCTCACATGTTCTTTCCTGCGTTATCCCCTGA
TTCTGTGGATAACCGTATTACCGCCTTTGAGTGAGCTGATACCGCTCGCCGCAGCCGAACGACCGAGCGC
AGCGAGTCAGTGAGCGAGGAAGCGGAAGAGCGCCCAATACGCAAACCGCCTCTCCCCGCGCGTTGGCCGA
TTCATTAATGCAGCTGGCACGACAGGTTTCCCGACTGGAAAGCGGGCAGTGAGCGCAACGCAATTAATGT
GAGTTAGCTCACTCATTAGGCACCCCAGGCTTTACACTTTATGCTTCCGGCTCGTATGTTGTGTGGAATT
GTGAGCGGATAACAATTTCACACAGGAAACAGCTATGACATGATTACGAATTTGGCCAAGTCGGCCTCTA
ATACGACTCACTATAGGGAGCTCGTCGACATTGATTATTGACTAGTTATTAATAGTAATCAATTACGGGG
TCATTAGTTCATAGCCCATATATGGAGTTCCGCGTTACATAACTTACGGTAAATGGCCCGCCTGGCTGAC
CGCCCAACGACCCCCGCCCATTGACGTCAATAATGACGTATGTTCCCATAGTAACGCCAATAGGGACTTT
CCATTGACGTCAATGGGTGGAGTATTTACGGTAAACTGCCCACTTGGCAGTACATCAAGTGTATCATATG
CCAAGTACGCCCCCTATTGACGTCAATGACGGTAAATGGCCCGCCTGGCATTATGCCCAGTACATGACCT
TATGGGACTTTCCTACTTGGCAGTACATCTACGTATTAGTCATCGCTATTACCATGGTCGAGGTGAGCCC
CACGTTCTGCTTCACTCTCCCCATCTCCCCCCCCTCCCCACCCCCAATTTTGTATTTATTTATTTTTTAA
TTATTTTGTGCAGCGATGGGGGCGGGGGGGGGGGGGGSGCGCGCCAGGSGGGGSGGGGSGGGGSGAGGGG
SGGGGSGGGGSGAGGCGGAGAGGTGCGGCGGCAGCCAATCAGAGCGGCGCGCTCCGAAAGTTTCCTTTTA
TGGCGAGGCGGCGGCGGCGGCGGCCCTATAAAAAGCGAAGCGCGCGGCGGGCGGGAGTCGCTGCGCGCTG
CCTTCGCCCCGTGCCCCGCTCCGCCGCCGCCTCGCGCCGCCCGCCCCGGCTCTGACTGACCGCGTTACTC
CCACAGGTGAGCGGGCGGGACGGCCCTTCTCCTCCGGGCTGTAATTAGCGCTTGGTTTAATGACGGCTTG
TTTCTTTTCTGTGGCTGCGTGAAAGCCTTGAGGGGCTCCGGGAGGGCCCTTTGTGCGGGGGGAGCGGCTC
GGGGGGTGCGTGCGTGTGTGTGTGCGTGGGGAGCGCCGCGTGCGGCTCCGCGCTGCCCGGCGGCTGTGAG
CGCTGCGGGCGCGGCGCGGGGCTTTGTGCGCTCCGCAGTGTGCGCGAGGGGAGCGCGGCCGGGGGCGGTG
CCCCGCGGTGCGGGGGGGGCTGCGAGGGGAACAAAGGCTGCGTGCGGGGTGTGTGCGTGGGGGGGTGAGC
AGGGGGTGTGGGCGCGTCGGTCGGGCTGCAACCCCCCCTGCACCCCCCTCCCCGAGTTGCTGAGCACGGC
CCGGCTTCGGGTGCGGGGCTCCGTACGGGGCGTGGCGCGGGGCTCGCCGTGCCGGGCGGGGGGTGGCGGC
AGGKGGGGGTGCCGGGCGGGGCGGGGCCGCCKCGGGCCGGGGRGGGCTCGGGGGRGGGGCGCGGCGGCCC
CCGGAGCGCCGGCGGCTGTCGAGGCGCGGCGAGCCGCAGCCATTGCCTTTTATGGTAATCGTGCGAGAGG
GCGCAGGGACTTCCTTTGTCCCAAATCTGTGCGGAGCCGAAATCTGGGAGGCGCCGCCGCACCCCCTCTA
GCGGGCGCGGGGCGAAGCGGTGCGGCGCCGGCAGGAAGGAAATGGGCGGGGAGGGCCTTCGTGCGTCGCC
GCGCCGCCGTCCCCTTCTCCCTCTCCAGCCTCGGGGCTGTCCGCGGGGGGACGGCTGCCTTCGGGGGGGA
CGGGGCAGGGCGGGGTTCGGCTTCTGGCGTGTGACCGGCGGCTCTAGAGCCTCTGCTAACCATGTTCATG
CCTTCTTCTTTTTCCTACAGCTCCTGGGCAACGTGCTGGTTATTGTGCTGTCTCATCATTTTGGCAAAGA
ATTCAACTCGAGATGGTGAGCAAGGGCGCCGAGCTGTTCACCGGCATCGTGCCCATCCTGATCGAGCTGA
ATGGCGATGTGAATGGCCACAAGTTCAGCGTGAGCGGCGAGGGCGAGGGCGATGCCACCTACGGCAAGCT
GACCCTGAAGTTCATCTGCACCACCGGCAAGCTGCCTGTGCCCTGGCCCACCCTGGTGACCACCCTGAGC
TACGGCGTGCAGTGCTTCTCACGCTACCCCGATCACATGAAGCAGCACGACTTCTTCAAGAGCGCCATGC
CTGAGGGCTACATCCAGGAGCGCACCATCTTCTTCGAGGATGACGGCAACTACAAGTCGCGCGCCGAGGT
GAAGTTCGAGGGCGATACCCTGGTGAATCGCATCGAGCTGACCGGCACCGATTTCAAGGAGGATGGCAAC
ATCCTGGGCAATAAGATGGAGTACAACTACAACGCCCACAATGTGTACATCATGACCGACAAGGCCAAGA
ATGGCATCAAGGTGAACTTCAAGATCCGCCACAACATCGAGGATGGCAGCGTGCAGCTGGCCGACCACTA
CCAGCAGAATACCCCCATCGGCGATGGCCCTGTGCTGCTGCCCGATAACCACTACCTGTCCACCCAGAGC
GCCCTGTCCAAGGACCCCAACGAGAAGCGCGATCACATGATCTACTTCGGCTTCGTGACCGCCGCCGCCA
TCACCCACGGCATGGATGAGCTGTACAAGGGAGGCGGAGGCAGCATGAATGAACAAAAAATGAATGAACA
AATGAAGAAAACGGCAAAGACAAGTGGCCAGAAAGGGCCGGGCGGAAGAGCCCTCGACAGACTGACCCTA
AAGCAAGACGAGGCAAGGCCAGTCCAGAATACCAGAGTGGAAGCTCCCCGTGTAACATACACCATCCGGG
ATGAAAGTGAGATTAGCCCCGAGACTGAGGAAGATGGCTTCCCTGACGGATACCTAGAGTGCATCATACG
AGGTGAGTTTTCCGAACCCATTCTGGAAGAGGATTTCCTTTTTAAATCCTTCGAAAGCTTGGAGGAAGTG
GAGCAAAACCTTTCTCGCCAGGTTCTGGAAGCGAGTTCCCTTCTCGAGTCTTCTTTGGAGTACATGACAA
AGGGGACGAAGCAAGAGAAGACAGAGGTCACGCAAGAGACCCCTCCGCTGAGGGTTGGGGCGAGCTCATT
ACTTGCAGGCGGCCCTGCAGAGAAGCCAGAGGGCGGTGTGTACTGTGGTGTCTTATCGATGCTGGAGTGT
CCTCAAGCCGGGTGCAAGAAGAAGCTGAGGGGTAAAACCGCCCTGAGGAAGCACATGCTTGTCCACGGGC
CCCGGCGGCACGTGTGTGCAGAGTGTGGCAAAGCCTTCACGGAGAGCTCGAAACTAAAGCGACATTTTCT
GGTGCACACCGGAGAGAAGCCGTATCAGTGCACGTTCGAAGGCTGTGGGAAGCGTTTCTCCCTGGATTTC
AACTTGCGCACCCACATCCGCATCCACACCGGGGAGAGGCGCTTTGTGTGTCCTTTTGATGGCTGCGAGA
AGAGCTTTATTCAGTCAAATAACCAGAAGATTCACATCCTAACCCACGCAAAGGCAGGGAAGAAATGCTG
ATGATCTAGAGCCCCTCTCCCTCCCCCCCCCCTAACGTTACTGGCCGAAGCCGCTTGGAATAAGGCCGGT
GTGCGTTTGTCTATATGTTATTTTCCACCATATTGCCGTCTTTTGGCAATGTGAGGGCCCGGAAACCTGG
CCCTGTCTTCTTGACGAGCATTCCTAGGGGTCTTTCCCCTCTCGCCAAAGGAATGCAAGGTCTGTTGAAT
GTCGTGAAGGAAGCAGTTCCTCTGGAAGCTTCTTGAAGACAAACAACGTCTGTAGCGACCCTTTGCAGGC
AGCGGAACCCCCCACCTGGCGACAGGTGCCTCTGCGGCCAAAAGCCACGTGTATAAGATACACCTGCAAA
GGCGGCACAACCCCAGTGCCACGTTGTGAGTTGGATAGTTGTGGAAAGAGTCAAATGGCTCTCCTCAAGC
GTATTCAACAAGGGGCTGAAGGATGCCCAGAAGGTACCCCATTGTATGGGATCTGATCTGGGGCCTCGGT
GCACATGCTTTACATGTGTTTAGTCGAGGTTAAAAAAACGTCTAGGCCCCCCGAACCACGGGGACGTGGT
TTTCCTTTGAAAAACACGATAATACCTCCGGAATGGTGAGCAAGGGCGAGGAGGATAACATGGCCATCAT
CAAGGAGTTCATGCGCTTCAAGGTGCACATGGAGGGCTCCGTGAACGGCCACGAGTTCGAGATCGAGGGC
GAGGGCGAGGGCCGCCCCTACGAGGGCACCCAGACCGCCAAGCTGAAGGTGACCAAGGGTGGCCCCCTGC
CCTTCGCCTGGGACATCCTGTCCCCTCAGTTCATGTACGGCTCCAAGGCCTACGTGAAGCACCCCGCCGA
CATCCCCGACTACTTGAAGCTGTCCTTCCCCGAGGGCTTCAAGTGGGAGCGCGTGATGAACTTCGAGGAC
GGCGGCGTGGTGACCGTGACCCAGGACTCCTCCCTGCAGGACGGCGAGTTCATCTACAAGGTGAAGCTGC
GCGGCACCAACTTCCCCTCCGACGGCCCCGTAATGCAGAAGAAAACCATGGGCTGGGAGGCCTCCTCCGA
GCGGATGTACCCCGAGGACGGCGCCCTGAAGGGCGAGATCAAGCAGAGGCTGAAGCTGAAGGACGGCGGC
CACTACGACGCTGAGGTCAAGACCACCTACAAGGCCAAGAAGCCCGTGCAGCTGCCCGGCGCCTACAACG
TCAACATCAAGTTGGACATCACCTCCCACAACGAGGACTACACCATCGTGGAACAGTACGAACGCGCCGA
GGGCCGCCACTCCACCGGCGGCATGGACGAGCTGTACAAGTGACTCGAGCCTTAATTAAGGGCTAGCAAA
TGCATGCGGCCGCCAATTCCAGCTGAGCGCCGGTCGCTACCATTACCAGTTGGTCTGGTGTCAAAAATAA
TAATAACCGGGCAGGCCATGTCTGCCCGTATTTCGCGTAAGGAAATCCATTATGTACTATTTAAAAAACA
CAAACTTTTGGATGTTCGGTTTATTCTTTTTCTTTTACTTTTTTATCATGGGAGCCTACTTCCCGTTTTT
CCCGATTTGGCTACATGACATCAACCATATCAGCAAAAGTGATACGGGTATTATTTTTGCCGCTATTTCT
CTGTTCTCGCTATTATTCCAACCGCTGTTTGGTCTGCTTTCTGACAAACTCGGAACTTGTTTATTGCAGC
TTATAATGGTTACAAATAAAGCAATAGCATCACAAATTTCACAAATAAAGCATTTTTTTCACTGCATTCT
AGTTGTGGTTTGTCCAAACTCATCAATGTATCTTATCATGTCTGGATCTACCGGGTAGGGGAGGCGCTTT
TCCCAAGGCAGTCTGGAGCATGCGCTTTAGCAGCCCCGCTGGGCACTTGGCGCTACACAAGTGGCCTCTG
GCCTCGCACACATTCCACATCCACCGGTAGGCGCCAACCGGCTCCGTTCTTTGGTGGCCCCTTCGCGCCA
CCTTCTACTCCTCCCCTAGTCAGGAAGTTCCCCCCCGCCCCGCAGCTCGCGTCGTGCAGGACGTGACAAA
TGGAAGTAGCACGTCTCACTAGTCTCGTGCAGATGGACAGCACCGCTGAGCAATGGAAGCGGGTAGGCCT
TTGGGGCAGCGGCCAATAGCAGCTTTGCTCCTTCGCTTTCTGGGCTCAGAGGCTGGGAAGGGGTGGGTCC
GGGGGCGGGCTCAGGGGCGGGCTCAGGGGCGGGGCGGGCGCCCGAAGGTCCTCCGGAGGCCCGGCATTCT
GCACGCTTCAAAAGCGCACGTCTGCCGCGCTGTTCTCCTCTTCCTCATCTCCGGGCCTTTCGACAAGCTA
GCTTACCATGACCGAGTACAAGCCCACGGTGCGCCTCGCCACCCGCGACGACGTCCCCAGGGCCGTACGC
ACCCTCGCCGCCGCGTTCGCCGACTACCCCGCCACGCGCCACACCGTCGATCCGGACCGCCACATCGAGC
GGGTCACCGAGCTGCAAGAACTCTTCCTCACGCGCGTCGGGCTCGACATCGGCAAGGTGTGGGTCGCGGA
CGACGGCGCCGCGGTGGCGGTCTGGACCACGCCGGAGAGCGTCGAAGCGGGGGCGGTGTTCGCCGAGATC
GGCCCGCGCATGGCCGAGTTGAGCGGTTCCCGGCTGGCCGCGCAGCAACAGATGGAAGGCCTCCTGGCGC
CGCACCGGCCCAAGGAGCCCGCGTGGTTCCTGGCCACCGTCGGCGTCTCGCCCGACCACCAGGGCAAGGG
TCTGGGCAGCGCCGTCGTGCTCCCCGGAGTGGAGGCGGCCGAGCGCGCCGGGGTGCCCGCCTTCCTGGAG
ACCTCCGCGCCCCGCAACCTCCCCTTCTACGAGCGGCTCGGCTTCACCGTCACCGCCGACGTCGAGGTGC
CCGAAGGACCGCGCACCTGGTGCATGACCCGCAAGCCCGGTGCCTGACGCCCGCCCCACGACCCGCAGCG
CCCGACCGAAAGGAGCGCACGACCCCATGCATCGATTTGCCAGCCATCTGTTGTTTGCCCCTCCCCCGTG
CCTTCCTTGACCCTGGAAGGTGCCACTCCCACTGTCCTTTCCTAATAAAATGAGGAAATTGCATCGCATT
GTCTGAGTAGGTGTCATTCTATTCTGGGGGGTGGGGTGGGGCAGGACAGCAAGGGGGAGGATTGGGAAGA
CAATAGCAGGCATGCTGGGGATGCGGTGGGCTCTATGGCTTCTGAGGCGGAAAGAACCAGCTGGGGCTCG
ACGCGGCCGGCCGCTGACCAAGTCAGCTTGGCACTGGCCGTCGTTTTACAACGTCGTGACTGGGAAAACC
CTGGCGTTACCCAACTTAATCGCCTTGCAGCACATCCCCCTTTCGCCAGCTGGCGTAATAGCGAAGAGGC
CCGCACCGATCGCCCTTCCCAACAGTTGCGCAGCCTGAATGGCGAATGGAAATTGTAAGCGTTAATATTT
TGTTAAAATTCGCGTTAAATTTTTGTTAAATCAGCTCATTTTTTAACCAATAGGCCGAAATCGGCAAAAT
CCCTTATAAATCAAAAGAATAGACCGAGATAGGGT
[37 nt withheld, positions 7876-7912]
AAAGAACGTGGACTCCAACGTCAAAGG
[49 nt withheld, positions 7940-7988]
T
[91 nt withheld, positions 7990-8080]
G
[124 nt withheld, positions 8082-8205]
CAGGTGGCACTTTTCGGGGAAATGTGCGCGGAACCCCTATTTGTTTATTTTTCTAAATACATTCAAATAT
GTATCCGCTCATGAGACAATAACCCTGATAAATGCTTCAATAATATTGAAAAAGGAAGAGTATGAGTATT
CAACATTTCCGTGTCGCCCTTATTCCCTTTTTTGCGGCATTTTGCCTTCCTGTTTTTGCTCACCCAGAAA
CGCTGGTGAAAGTAAAAGATGCTGAAGATCAGTTGGGTGCACGAGTGGGTTACATCGAACTGGATCTCAA
CAGCGGTAAGATCCTTGAGAGTTTTCGCCCCGAAGAACGTTTTCCAATGATGAGCACTTTTAAAGTTCTG
CTATGTGGCGCGGTATTATCCCGTATTGACGCCGGGCAAGAGCAACTCGGTCGCCGCATACACTATTCTC
AGAATGACTTGGTTGAGTACTCACCAGTCACAGAAAAGCATCTTACGGATGGCATGACAGTAAGAGAATT
ATGCAGTGCTGCCATAACCATGAGTGATAACACTGCGGCCAACTTACTTCTGACAACGATCGGAGGACCG
AAGGAGCTAACCGCTTTTTTGCACAACATGGGGGATCATGTAACTCGCCTTGATCGTTGGGAACCGGAGC
TGAATGAAGCCATACCAAACGACGAGCGTGACACCACGATGCCTGTAGCAATGGCAACAACGTTGCGCAA
ACTATTAACTGGCGAACTACTTACTCTAGCTTCCCGGCAACAATTAATAGACTGGATGGAGGCGGATAAA
GTTGCAGGACCACTTCTGCGCTCGGCCCTTCCGGCTGGCTGGTTTATTGCTGATAAATCTGGAGCCGGTG
AGCGTGGGTCTCGCGGTATCATTGCAGCACTGGGGCCAGATGGTAAGCCCTCCCGTATCGTAGTTATCTA
CACGACGGGGAGTCAGGCAACTATGGATGAACGAAATAGACAGATCGCTGAGATAGGTGCCTCACTGATT
AAGCATTGGTAACTGTCAGACCAAGTTTACTCATATATACTTTAGATTGATTTAAAACTTCATTTTTAAT
TTAAAAGGATCTAGGTGAAGATCCTTTTTGATAATCTCATGACCAAAATCCCTTAACGTGAGTTTTCGTT
CCACTGAGCGTCAGACCCCGTAGAAAAGATCAAAGGATCTTCTTGAGATCCTTTTTTTCTGCGCGTAATC
TGCTGCTTGCAAAC
